>Addgene plasmid #103457 | LSB-hsa-miR-33b-5p | depositor full sequence | sequence record 195963 | Full Sequence
AATTGAGGGGATAACGCAGGAAAGAACATGTGAGCAAAAGGCCAGCAAAAGGCCAGGAACCGTAAAAAGG
CCGCGTTGCTGGCGTTTTTCCATAGGCTCCGCCCCCCTGACGAGCATCACAAAAATCGACGCTCAAGTCA
GAGGTGGCGAAACCCGACAGGACTATAAAGATACCAGGCGTTTCCCCCTGGAAGCTCCCTCGTGCGCTCT
CCTGTTCCGACCCTGCCGCTTACCGGATACCTGTCCGCCTTTCTCCCTTCGGGAAGCGTGGCGCTTTCTC
ATAGCTCACGCTGTAGGTATCTCAGTTCGGTGTAGGTCGTTCGCTCCAAGCTGGGCTGTGTGCACGAACC
CCCCGTTCAGCCCGACCGCTGCGCCTTATCCGGTAACTATCGTCTTGAGTCCAACCCGGTAAGACACGAC
TTATCGCCACTGGCAGCAGCCACTGGTAACAGGATTAGCAGAGCGAGGTATGTAGGCGGTGCTACAGAGT
TCTTGAAGTGGTGGCCTAACTACGGCTACACTAGAAGAACAGTATTTGGTATCTGCGCTCTGCTGAAGCC
AGTTACCTTCGGAAAAAGAGTTGGTAGCTCTTGATCCGGCAAACAAACCACCGCTGGTAGCGGTGGTTTT
TTTGTTTGCAAGCAGCAGATTACGCGCAGAAAAAAAGGATCTCAAGAAGATCCTTTGATCTTTTCTACGG
GGTCTGACGCTCAGTGGAACGAAAACTCACGTTAAGGGATTTTGGTCATGAGATTATCAAAAAGGATCTT
CACCTAGATCCTTTTAAATTAAAAATGAAGTTTTAAATCAATCTAAAGTATATATGAGTAAACTTGGTCT
GACAGTTACCAATGCTTAATCAGTGAGGCACCTATCTCAGCGATCTGTCTATTTCGTTCATCCATAGTTG
CCTGACTCCCCGTCGTGTAGATAACTACGATACGGGAGGGCTTACCATCTGGCCCCAGTGCTGCAATGAT
ACCGCGAGAACCACGCTCACCGGCTCCAGATTTATCAGCAATAAACCAGCCAGCCGGAAGGGCCGAGCGC
AGAAGTGGTCCTGCAACTTTATCCGCCTCCATCCAGTCTATTAATTGTTGCCGGGAAGCTAGAGTAAGTA
GTTCGCCAGTTAATAGTTTGCGCAACGTTGTTGCCATTGCTACAGGCATCGTGGTGTCACGCTCGTCGTT
TGGTATGGCTTCATTCAGCTCCGGTTCCCAACGATCAAGGCGAGTTACATGATCCCCCATGTTGTGCAAA
AAAGCGGTTAGCTCCTTCGGTCCTCCGATCGTTGTCAGAAGTAAGTTGGCCGCAGTGTTATCACTCATGG
TTATGGCAGCACTGCATAATTCTCTTACTGTCATGCCATCCGTAAGATGCTTTTCTGTGACTGGTGAGTA
CTCAACCAAGTCATTCTGAGAATAGTGTATGCGGCGACCGAGTTGCTCTTGCCCGGCGTCAATACGGGAT
AATACCGCGCCACATAGCAGAACTTTAAAAGTGCTCATCATTGGAAAACGTTCTTCGGGGCGAAAACTCT
CAAGGATCTTACCGCTGTTGAGATCCAGTTCGATGTAACCCACTCGTGCACCCAACTGATCTTCAGCATC
TTTTACTTTCACCAGCGTTTCTGGGTGAGCAAAAACAGGAAGGCAAAATGCCGCAAAAAAGGGAATAAGG
GCGACACGGAAATGTTGAATACTCATACTCTTCCTTTTTCAATATTATTGAAGCATTTATCAGGGTTATT
GTCTCATGAGCGGATACATATTTGAATGTAGCTCCGAATTTCTCGAGGGCTTGTCGACGACGGCGGTCTC
CGTCGTCAGGATCATGAATTCGACCCGCCTGCCACCATGACCGAGTACAAGCCCACGGTGCGCCTCGCCA
CCCGCGACGACGTCCCCCGGGCCGTACGCACCCTCGCCGCCGCGTTCGCCGACTACCCCGCCACGCGCCA
CACCGTCGACCCGGACCGCCACATCGAGCGGGTCACCGAGCTGCAAGAACTCTTCCTCACGCGCGTCGGG
CTCGACATCGGCAAGGTGTGGGTCGCGGACGACGGCGCCGCGGTGGCGGTCTGGACCACGCCGGAGAGCG
TCGAAGCGGGGGCGGTGTTCGCCGAGATCGGCCCGCGCATGGCCGAGTTGAGCGGTTCCCGGCTGGCCGC
GCAGCAACAGATGGAAGGCCTCCTGGCGCCGCACCGGCCCAAGGAGCCCGCGTGGTTCCTGGCCACCGTC
GGCGTCTCGCCCGACCACCAGGGCAAGGGTCTGGGCAGCGCCGTCGTGCTCCCCGGAGTGGAGGCGGCCG
AGCGCGCCGGGGTGCCCGCCTTCCTGGAGACATCCGCGCCCCGCAACCTCCCCTTCTACGAGCGGCTCGG
CTTCACCGTCACCGCCGACGTCGAGGTGCCCGAAGGACCGCGCACCTGGTGCATGACCCGCAAGCCCGGT
GCCTGATACGCGTGAATTCACTCCTCAGGTGCAGGCTGCCTATCAGAAGGTGGTGGCTGGTGTGGCCAAT
GCCCTGGCTCACAAATACCACTGAGATCTTTTTCCCTCTGCCAAAAATTATGGGGACATCATGAAGCCCC
TTGAGCATCTGACTTCTGGCTAATAAAGGAAATTTATTTTCATTGCAATAGTGTGTTGGAATTTTTTGTG
TCTCTCACTCGGAAGGACATATGGGAGGGCAAATCATTTAAAACATCAGAATGAGTATTTGGTTTAGAGT
TTGGCAACATATGCCCATATGCTGGCTGCCATGAACAAAGGTTGGCTATAAAGAGGTCATCAGTATATGA
AACAGCCCCCTGCTGTCCATTCCTTATTCCATAGAAAAGCCTTGACTTGAGGTTAGATTTTTTTTATATT
TTGTTTTGTGTTATTTTTTTCTTTAACATCCCTAAAATTTTCCTTACATGTTTTACTAGCCAGATTTTTC
CTCCTCTCCTGACTACTCCCAGTCATAGCTGTCCCTCTTCTCTTATGGAGATCCCTCGACCTGCAGCCCA
AGCTTGAATTCTCTAGAATTACCCTGTTATCCCTATGCTTGGTTTACCGAGCTCTTATTGGTTTTCAAAC
TTCATTGACTGTGCCCAACGCGCCTGGGAGCTCACGGGGACAGCCCCCCCCCAAAGCCCCCAGGGATGTA
ATTACGTCCCTCCCCCGCTAGGGGGCAGCAGCGAGCCGCCCGGGGCTCCGCTCCGGTCCGGCGCTCCCCC
CGCATCCCCGAGCCGGCAGCGTGCGGGGACAGCCCGGGCACGGGGAAGGTGGCACGGGATCGCTTTCCTC
TGAACGCTTCTCGCTGCTCTTTGAGCCTGCAGACACCTGGGGGGATACGGGGAAAAAGCTAGGCTGAAAG
ACCGGTTCTTAGAATGACACGCGCCTGGGAGCTCACGGGGACAGCCCCCCCCCAAAGCCCCCAGGGATGT
AATTACGTCCCTCCCCCGCTAGGGGGCAGCAGCGAGCCGCCCGGGGCTCCGCTCCGGTCCGGCGCTCCCC
CCGCATCCCCGAGCCGGCAGCGTGCGGGGACAGCCCGGGCACGGGGAAGGTGGCACGGGATCGCTTTCCT
CTGAACGCTTCTCGCTGCTCTTTGAGCCTGCAGACACCTGGGGGGATACGGGGAAAAAGCTAACTTCTGA
GACGACAACTTTGTATAGAAAAGTTGGCTCCGAATTCGCCCTTGACAGCAGAGATCCAGTTTGGTTAATT
AATTGGCTCCGGTGCCCGTCAGTGGGCAGAGCGCACATCGCCCACAGTCCCCGAGAAGTTGTGGGGAGGG
GTCGGCAATTGAACCGGTGCCTAGAGAAGGTGGCGCGGGGTAAACTGGGAAAGTGATGTCGTGTACTGGC
TCCGCCTTTTTCCCGAGGGTGGGGGAGAACCGTATATAAGTGCAGTAGTCGCCGTGAACGTTCTTTTTCG
CAACGGGTTTGCCGCCAGAACACAGGTAAGTGCCGTGTGTGGTTCCCGCGGGCCTGGCCTCTTTACGGGT
TATGGCCCTTGCGTGCCTTGAATTACTTCCACCTGGCTGCAGTACGTGATTCTTGATCCCGAGCTTCGGG
TTGGAAGTGGGTGGGAGAGTTCGAGGCCTTGCGCTTAAGGAGCCCCTTCGCCTCGTGCTTGAGTTGAGGC
CTGGCCTGGGCGCTGGGGCCGCCGCGTGCGAATCTGGTGGCACCTTCGCGCCTGTCTCGCTGCTTTCGAT
AAGTCTCTAGCCATTTAAAATTTTTGATGACCTGCTGCGACGCTTTTTTTCTGGCAAGATAGTCTTGTAA
ATGCGGGCCAAGATCTGCACACTGGTATTTCGGTTTTTGGGGCCGCGGGCGGCGACGGGGCCCGTGCGTC
CCAGCGCACATGTTCGGCGAGGCGGGGCCTGCGAGCGCGGCCACCGAGAATCGGACGGGGGTAGTCTCAA
GCTGGCCGGCCTGCTCTGGTGCCTGGCCTCGCGCCGCCGTGTATCGCCCCGCCCTGGGCGGCAAGGCTGG
CCCGGTCGGCACCAGTTGCGTGAGCGGAAAGATGGCCGCTTCCCGGCCCTGCTGCAGGGAGCTCAAAATG
GAGGACGCGGCGCTCGGGAGAGCGGGCGGGTGAGTCACCCACACAAAGGAAAAGGGCCTTTCCGTCCTCA
GCCGTCGCTTCATGTGACTCCACGGAGTACCGGGCGCCGTCCAGGCACCTCGATTAGTTCTCGAGCTTTT
GGAGTACGTCGTCTTTAGGTTGGGGGGAGGGGTTTTATGCGATGGAGTTTCCCCACACTGAGTGGGTGGA
GACTGAAGTTAGGCCAGCTTGGCACTTGATGTAATTCTCCTTGGAATTTGCCCTTTTTGAGTTTGGATCT
TGGTTCATTCTCAAGCCTCAGACAGTGGTTCAAAGTTTTTTTCTTCCATTTCAGGTGTCGTGAGAAGGGC
GAATTCGACCCAAGTTTGTACAAAAAAGCAGGCTGGATCCAGGTGCCACCATGGTGAGCGAGCTGATTAA
GGAGAACATGCACATGAAGCTGTACATGGAGGGCACCGTGAACAACCACCACTTCAAGTGCACATCCGAG
GGCGAAGGCAAGCCCTACGAGGGCACCCAGACCATGAGAATCAAGGCGGTCGAGGGCGGCCCTCTCCCCT
TCGCCTTCGACATCCTGGCTACCAGCTTCATGTACGGCAGCAAAACCTTCATCAACCACACCCAGGGCAT
CCCCGACTTCTTTAAGCAGTCCTTCCCCGAGGGCTTCACATGGGAGAGAGTCACCACATACGAAGATGGG
GGCGTGCTGACCGCTACCCAGGACACCAGCCTCCAGGACGGCTGCCTCATCTACAACGTCAAGATCAGAG
GGGTGAACTTCCCATCCAACGGCCCTGTGATGCAGAAGAAAACACTCGGCTGGGAGGCCTCCACCGAGAC
ACTGTACCCCGCTGACGGCGGCCTGGAAGGCAGAGCCGACATGGCCCTGAAGCTCGTGGGCGGGGGCCAC
CTGATCTGCAACCTTAAGACCACATACAGATCCAAGAAACCCGCTAAGAACCTCAAGATGCCCGGCGTCT
ACTATGTGGACAGGAGACTGGAAAGAATCAAGGAGGCCGACAAAGAGACATACGTCGAGCAGCACGAGGT
GGCTGTGGCCAGATACTGCGACCTCCCTAGCAAACTGGGGCACAAACTTAATTGAGAATTCTACCACCCA
GCTTTCTTGTACAAAGTGGTACGTCTCAAGACCAGAGGTCTCTGCTTGGGTTCAAGCAATGCAACAGCAA
TGCACGCAATGCAACAGCAATGCACGCAATGCAACAGCAATGCACGCAATGCAACAGCAATGCACCAACC
AGAAGAGACCTGTGCTTCACTCCTCAGGTGCAGGCTGCCTATCAGAAGGTGGTGGCTGGTGTGGCCAATG
CCCTGGCTCACAAATACCACTGAGATCTTTTTCCCTCTGCCAAAAATTATGGGGACATCATGAAGCCCCT
TGAGCATCTGACTTCTGGCTAATAAAGGAAATTTATTTTCATTGCAATAGTGTGTTGGAATTTTTTGTGT
CTCTCACTCGGAAGGACATATGGGAGGGCAAATCATTTAAAACATCAGAATGAGTATTTGGTTTAGAGTT
TGGCAACATATGCCCATATGCTGGCTGCCATGAACAAAGGTTGGCTATAAAGAGGTCATCAGTATATGAA
ACAGCCCCCTGCTGTCCATTCCTTATTCCATAGAAAAGCCTTGACTTGAGGTTAGATTTTTTTTATATTT
TGTTTTGTGTTATTTTTTTCTTTAACATCCCTAAAATTTTCCTTACATGTTTTACTAGCCAGATTTTTCC
TCCTCTCCTGACTACTCCCAGTCATAGCTGTCCCTCTTCTCTTATGGAGATCCCGAGCGGTGCGTTTTTA
TGCTTGTAGTATTGTATAATGTTTTTAAGATCCAAGCTTCTGACCTCTTCTCTTCCTCCCACAGGGCCTC
GAGACAATTGCATCGATGGTACCAGTGAAAGTCTGCAATGAATTCGAGTTGGCGCGCCTGTCATTCTAAA
TCTCTCTTTCAGCCTAAAGCTTTTTCCCCGTATCCCCCCAGGTGTCTGCAGGCTCAAAGAGCAGCGAGAA
GCGTTCAGAGGAAAGCGATCCCGTGCCACCTTCCCCGTGCCCGGGCTGTCCCCGCACGCTGCCGGCTCGG
GGATGCGGGGGGAGCGCCGGACCGGAGCGGAGCCCCGGGCGGCTCGCTGCTGCCCCCTAGCGGGGGAGGG
ACGTAATTACATCCCTGGGGGCTTTGGGAGGGGGCTGTCCCCGTGAGCTCCCAGGCGCGCCTGTCATTCT
AAATCTCTCTTTCAGCCTAAAGCTTTTTCCCCGTATCCCCCCAGGTGTCTGCAGGCTCAAAGAGCAGCGA
GAAGCGTTCAGAGGAAAGCGATCCCGTGCCACCTTCCCCGTGCCCGGGCTGTCCCCGCACGCTGCCGGCT
CGGGGATGCGGGGGGAGCGCCGGACCGGAGCGGAGCCCCGGGCGGCTCGCTGCTGCCCCCTAGCGGGGGA
GGGACGTAATTACATCCCTGGGGGCTTTGGGGGGGGGCTGTCCCCGTGAGCTCCCAGGCGCGCCAACTCG
GTACCGTATCGATGTCGACGTTAACGCTAGTGATATCAACTTTGTATAGAAAAGTTGGCTCCGAATTCGC
CCTTGACAGCAGAGATCCAGTTTGGTTAATTAATTGGCTCCGGTGCCCGTCAGTGGGCAGAGCGCACATC
GCCCACAGTCCCCGAGAAGTTGTGGGGAGGGGTCGGCAATTGAACCGGTGCCTAGAGAAGGTGGCGCGGG
GTAAACTGGGAAAGTGATGTCGTGTACTGGCTCCGCCTTTTTCCCGAGGGTGGGGGAGAACCGTATATAA
GTGCAGTAGTCGCCGTGAACGTTCTTTTTCGCAACGGGTTTGCCGCCAGAACACAGGTAAGTGCCGTGTG
TGGTTCCCGCGGGCCTGGCCTCTTTACGGGTTATGGCCCTTGCGTGCCTTGAATTACTTCCACCTGGCTG
CAGTACGTGATTCTTGATCCCGAGCTTCGGGTTGGAAGTGGGTGGGAGAGTTCGAGGCCTTGCGCTTAAG
GAGCCCCTTCGCCTCGTGCTTGAGTTGAGGCCTGGCCTGGGCGCTGGGGCCGCCGCGTGCGAATCTGGTG
GCACCTTCGCGCCTGTCTCGCTGCTTTCGATAAGTCTCTAGCCATTTAAAATTTTTGATGACCTGCTGCG
ACGCTTTTTTTCTGGCAAGATAGTCTTGTAAATGCGGGCCAAGATCTGCACACTGGTATTTCGGTTTTTG
GGGCCGCGGGCGGCGACGGGGCCCGTGCGTCCCAGCGCACATGTTCGGCGAGGCGGGGCCTGCGAGCGCG
GCCACCGAGAATCGGACGGGGGTAGTCTCAAGCTGGCCGGCCTGCTCTGGTGCCTGGCCTCGCGCCGCCG
TGTATCGCCCCGCCCTGGGCGGCAAGGCTGGCCCGGTCGGCACCAGTTGCGTGAGCGGAAAGATGGCCGC
TTCCCGGCCCTGCTGCAGGGAGCTCAAAATGGAGGACGCGGCGCTCGGGAGAGCGGGCGGGTGAGTCACC
CACACAAAGGAAAAGGGCCTTTCCGTCCTCAGCCGTCGCTTCATGTGACTCCACGGAGTACCGGGCGCCG
TCCAGGCACCTCGATTAGTTCTCGAGCTTTTGGAGTACGTCGTCTTTAGGTTGGGGGGAGGGGTTTTATG
CGATGGAGTTTCCCCACACTGAGTGGGTGGAGACTGAAGTTAGGCCAGCTTGGCACTTGATGTAATTCTC
CTTGGAATTTGCCCTTTTTGAGTTTGGATCTTGGTTCATTCTCAAGCCTCAGACAGTGGTTCAAAGTTTT
TTTCTTCCATTTCAGGTGTCGTGAGAAGGGCGAATTCGACCCAAGTTTGTACAAAAAAGCAGGCTCGCCA
CCATGGTGAGCAAGGGCGAGGAGCTGTTCACCGGGGTGGTGCCCATCCTGGTCGAGCTGGACGGCGACGT
AAACGGCCACAAGTTCAGCGTGAGGGGCGAGGGCGAGGGCGATGCCACCAACGGCAAGCTGACCCTGAAG
TTCATCTGCACCACCGGCAAGCTGCCCGTGCCCTGGCCCACCCTCGTGACCACCCTGAGCCACGGCGTGC
AGTGCTTCGCCCGCTACCCCGACCACATGAAGCAGCACGACTTCTTCAAGTCCGCCATGCCCGAAGGCTA
CGTCCAGGAGCGCACCATCTTCTTCAAGGACGACGGCACCTACAAGACCCGCGCCGAGGTGAAGTTCGAG
GGCGACACCCTAGTGAACCGCATCGAGCTGAAGGGCGTCGACTTCAAGGAGGACGGCAACATCCTGGGGC
ACAAGCTGGAGTACAACTTCAACAGCCACAACATCTATATCATGGCCGTCAAGCAGAAGAACGGCATCAA
GGTGAACTTCAAGATCCGCCACAACGTGGAGGACGGCAGCGTGCAGCTCGCCGACCACTACCAGCAGAAC
ACCCCCATCGGCGACGGCCCCGTGCTGCTGCCCGACAGCCACTACCTGAGCACCCAGTCCGTGCTGAGCA
AAGACCCCAACGAGAAGCGCGATCACATGGTCCTGCTGGAGTTCCGCACCGCCGCCGGGATCACTCTCGG
CATGGACGAGCTGTACAAGTAATACCACCCAGCTTTCTTGTACAAAGTGGTACGCGTGAATTCACTCCTC
AGGTGCAGGCTGCCTATCAGAAGGTGGTGGCTGGTGTGGCCAATGCCCTGGCTCACAAATACCACTGAGA
TCTTTTTCCCTCTGCCAAAAATTATGGGGACATCATGAAGCCCCTTGAGCATCTGACTTCTGGCTAATAA
AGGAAATTTATTTTCATTGCAATAGTGTGTTGGAATTTTTTGTGTCTCTCACTCGGAAGGACATATGGGA
GGGCAAATCATTTAAAACATCAGAATGAGTATTTGGTTTAGAGTTTGGCAACATATGCCCATATGCTGGC
TGCCATGAACAAAGGTTGGCTATAAAGAGGTCATCAGTATATGAAACAGCCCCCTGCTGTCCATTCCTTA
TTCCATAGAAAAGCCTTGACTTGAGGTTAGATTTTTTTTATATTTTGTTTTGTGTTATTTTTTTCTTTAA
CATCCCTAAAATTTTCCTTACATGTTTTACTAGCCAGATTTTTCCTCCTCTCCTGACTACTCCCAGTCAT
AGCTGTCCCTCTTCTCTTATGGAGATCCCTCGACCTGCAGCCCAAGCTTGGCGTAATCATGGTCATAGCT
GTTTCCTGTGTGAAATTGTTATCCGCTCACAATTCCACACAACATACGAGCCGGAAGCATAAAGTGTAAA
GCCTGGGGTGCCTAATGAGTGAGCTAACTCACATTAATTGCGTTGCGCTCACTGCCCGCTTTCCAGTCGG
GAAACCTGTCGTGCCAGCGGATCGACAGTACTAAGCTTGGTCTAATACCCAATCTCTCGTCTTATCCAGA
TGTTTTATACGCCTCTGGCCCGTGTCTCAAAATCTCTGATGTTACATTGCACAAGATAAAATAATATCAT
CATGAACAATAAAACTGTCTGCTTACATAAACAGTAATACAAGGGGTGTTATGAGCCATATTCAACGGGA
AACGTCGAGGCCGCGATTAAATTCCAACATGGATGCTGATTTATATGGGTATAAATGGGCTCGCGATAAT
GTCGGGCAATCAGGTGCGACAATCTATCGCTTGTATGGGAAGCCCGATGCGCCAGAGTTGTTTCTGAAAC
ATGGCAAAGGTAGCGTTGCCAATGATGTTACAGATGAGATGGTCAGACTAAACTGGCTGACGGAATTTAT
GCCTCTTCCGACCATCAAGCATTTTATCCGTACTCCTGATGATGCATGGTTACTCACCACTGCGATCCCC
GGAAAAACAGCATTCCAGGTATTAGAAGAATATCCTGATTCAGGTGAAAATATTGTTGATGCGCTGGCAG
TGTTCCTGCGCCGGTTGCATTCGATTCCTGTTTGTAATTGTCCTTTTAACAGCGATCGCGTATTTCGTCT
CGCTCAGGCGCAATCACGAATGAATAACGGTTTGGTTGATGCGAGTGATTTTGATGACGAGCGTAATGGC
TGGCCTGTTGAACAAGTCTGGAAAGAAATGCATAAACTTTTGCCATTCTCACCGGATTCAGTCGTCACTC
ATGGTGATTTCTCACTTGATAACCTTATTTTTGACGAGGGGAAATTAATAGGTTGTATTGATGTTGGACG
AGTCGGAATCGCAGACCGATACCAGGATCTTGCCATCCTATGGAACTGCCTCGGTGAGTTTTCTCCTTCA
TTACAGAAACGGCTTTTTCAAAAATATGGTATTGATAATCCTGATATGAATAAATTGCAGTTTCATTTGA
TGCTCGATGAGTTTTTCTAATCAGAATTGGTTAATTGGTTGTAACACTGGCAGAGCATTACGCTGACTTG
ACGGGACGGCGCAAGCTCATGACCAAAATCCCTTAACGTGAGTTACGCGTCGTTCCACTGAGCGTCAGAG
GTATCACTAGTATTACAGAGGTAAGTTATAACAGTCGCCTAACCC
Features (pLannotate 1.2.2; 28 found; start..end, strand, type, name):
     87..675     -  rep_origin     ori: high-copy-number ColE1/pMB1/pBR322/pUC origin of replication
    846..1706    -  CDS            AmpR: β-lactamase; bla; confers resistance to ampicillin, carbenicillin, and related antibiotics
   1707..1778    -  promoter       AmpR promoter: bla
   1857..2456    +  CDS            PuroR: puromycin N-acetyltransferase; pac from Streptomyces alboniger; confers resistance to puromycin
   2461..2541    +  CDS            HBB (fragment): HBB_PONPY - Experimental evidence at transcript level: Swiss-Prot protein existence level 2. Involved in oxygen transport from the lung to the various peripheral tissues. From Pongo pygmaeus (Bornean orangutan).
   2612..2667    +  polyA_signal   β-globin poly(A) signal: rabbit β-globin polyadenylation signal (Gil and Proudfoot, 1987)
   3646..3666    +  protein_bind   attB4: mutant version of attB; core recombination site for the Gateway® BP reaction BP Clonase™
   3734..3945    +  promoter       EF-1α core promoter: core promoter for human elongation factor EF-1α
   3946..4884    +  intron         EF-1α intron A: intron upstream of the start codon of human EF-1α
   4911..4931    +  protein_bind   attB1: mutant version of attB; core recombination site for the Gateway® BP reaction BP Clonase™
   4951..5646    +  CDS            mKate2: mKate2 is a basic (constitutively fluorescent) red fluorescent protein published in 2009, derived from Entacmaea quadricolor. It is reported to be a rapidly-maturing monomer with moderate acid sensitivity.
   5666..5690    -  protein_bind   attB2: mutant version of attB; recombination site for the Gateway® BP reaction BP Clonase™
   5826..5900    +  CDS            HBB (fragment): HBB_PONPY - Experimental evidence at transcript level: Swiss-Prot protein existence level 2. Involved in oxygen transport from the lung to the various peripheral tissues. From Pongo pygmaeus (Bornean orangutan).
   5971..6026    +  polyA_signal   β-globin poly(A) signal: rabbit β-globin polyadenylation signal (Gil and Proudfoot, 1987)
   6410..6435    +  misc_feature   SA: splice acceptor site
   7107..7127    +  protein_bind   attB4: mutant version of attB; core recombination site for the Gateway® BP reaction BP Clonase™
   7195..7406    +  promoter       EF-1α core promoter: core promoter for human elongation factor EF-1α
   7407..8345    +  intron         EF-1α intron A: intron upstream of the start codon of human EF-1α
   8372..8392    +  protein_bind   attB1: mutant version of attB; core recombination site for the Gateway® BP reaction BP Clonase™
   8403..9119    +  CDS            EBFP2: EBFP2 is a basic (constitutively fluorescent) blue fluorescent protein published in 2007, derived from Aequorea victoria. It is reported to be a rapidly-maturing monomer with moderate acid sensitivity.
   9127..9151    -  protein_bind   attB2: mutant version of attB; recombination site for the Gateway® BP reaction BP Clonase™
   9155..9235    +  CDS            HBB (fragment): HBB_PONPY - Experimental evidence at transcript level: Swiss-Prot protein existence level 2. Involved in oxygen transport from the lung to the various peripheral tissues. From Pongo pygmaeus (Bornean orangutan).
   9306..9361    +  polyA_signal   β-globin poly(A) signal: rabbit β-globin polyadenylation signal (Gil and Proudfoot, 1987)
   9744..9766    -  protein_bind   lac operator (fragment): The lac repressor binds to the lac operator to inhibit transcription in E. coli. This inhibition can be relieved by adding lactose or isopropyl-β-D-thiogalactopyranoside (IPTG). lac repressor encoded by lacI
   9770..9800    -  promoter       lac promoter: promoter for the E. coli lac operon
   9815..9836    -  protein_bind   CAP binding site: CAP binding activates transcription in the presence of cAMP. E. coli catabolite activator protein
   9849..9888    -  CDS            lacI (fragment): lac repressor; lacI; The lac repressor binds to the lac operator to inhibit transcription in E. coli. This inhibition can be relieved by adding lactose or isopropyl-β-D-thiogalactopyranoside (IPTG).
  10061..10870   +  CDS            KanR: aminoglycoside phosphotransferase; aph(3')-Ia; confers resistance to kanamycin in bacteria or G418 (Geneticin®) in eukaryotes
