[The description below was written by a language model from this plasmid's Addgene catalogue record and pLannotate feature annotations shown in this document.]
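Description:
LSB-hsa-miR-33b-5p is a mammalian expression plasmid of about 11 kb, built on the Low Sensor Backbone (LSB) and designed as a two-colour fluorescent sensor of microRNA activity. It replicates in E. coli from a high-copy ColE1/pUC-type origin and carries both a β-lactamase gene and an aph(3')-Ia kanamycin resistance gene, so it is selected with ampicillin and kanamycin together. A puromycin N-acetyltransferase coding sequence followed by a rabbit β-globin polyadenylation signal allows puromycin selection in mammalian cells. No promoter is annotated directly upstream of this gene in the feature table.

The payload consists of two parallel transcription units, each driven by the human EF-1α core promoter with its intron A and terminated by a rabbit β-globin poly(A) signal. Gateway attB4, attB1 and attB2 sites flank the promoters and coding sequences as remnants of modular assembly. One unit expresses the red fluorescent protein mKate2. According to the record, it carries a target site for human miR-33b-5p in its 3' UTR, although this site is not annotated as a separate feature. The other unit expresses the blue fluorescent protein EBFP2 without a target and serves as an internal reference for delivery and expression level. When miR-33b-5p is active in a transfected cell, mKate2 output is repressed relative to EBFP2, so the red-to-blue ratio gives a quantitative readout of miRNA activity.

The depositor notes that the repeated poly(A) elements make the plasmid inherently unstable. The depositor also reports small discrepancies between the deposited sequence and the physical plasmid, including 10 bp insertions flanking the puromycin gene that do not impair selection.
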