Addgene plasmid #103457: LSB-hsa-miR-33b-5p
Purpose: Used to sense miRNA activity using fluorescence based tools. hsa-miR-33b-5p target in 3' UTR of of mKate. miRNA activity can be measured by the repression of mKate2 relative to EBFP2 fluorescent proteins . Plasmid is inherently unstable; please see Depositor Comments
Depositing lab: Ron Weiss. Depositing organization: Massachusetts Institute of Technology. Publication: A mixed antagonistic/synergistic miRNA repression model enables accurate predictions of multi-input miRNA sensor activity. Gam JJ, Babb J, Weiss R. Nat Commun. 2018 Jun 22;9(1):2430. doi: 10.1038/s41467-018-04575-0. PubMed 29934631.
Backbone
  Vector backbone: Low Sensor Backbone (LSB)
  Vector type: Mammalian Expression, Synthetic Biology
Growth in bacteria
  Bacterial resistance: Ampicillin and Kanamycin, 100 & 50 μg/mL
  Growth temperature: 30°C
  Growth strain: NEB Stable
  Copy number: High Copy
Gene/Insert
  Gene/Insert name: hsa-miR-33b-5p target
  Species: H. sapiens (human)
  Entrez Gene: MIR33B (a.k.a. MIRN33B, hsa-mir-33b, mir-33b)
  Promoter: EF-1a
  Cloning method: Gibson Cloning
Terms and licenses: Academic/Nonprofit Terms; Industry Terms: Not Available to Industry
Depositor comments: Please note that this plasmid is inherently unstable due to a repeating poly A element. We recommend performing a diagnostic digest on multiple colonies upon receipt. The depositors would like to note the presence of several discrepancies between the depositor sequence and physical plasmid sequence. In particular, the sequences upstream and downstream of the puromycin coding region have 10 bp insertions which do not affect the ability to perform puromycin selection. The sequences for those regions within the physical plasmids are as follows: Upstream of Puro: GAATTCGACCGCCTGTCTCAAGGTGCCACC; Downstream of Puro: GCTTTGAGACTACGCGTGAATTCACTCCTC.
How to cite: LSB-hsa-miR-33b-5p was a gift from Ron Weiss (Addgene plasmid # 103457 ; http://n2t.net/addgene:103457 ; RRID:Addgene_103457)
