>Addgene plasmid #103457 | LSB-hsa-miR-33b-5p | depositor partial sequence | sequence record 195964 | hsa-miR-33b-5p target
GCAATGCAACAGCAATGCAC
