>Addgene plasmid #103457 | LSB-hsa-miR-33b-5p | addgene partial sequence | sequence record 270708 | mKate2-F 5'-ACCCGCTAAGAACCTCAAGA-3'
AATCAAGGAGGCCGACAAAGAGACATACGTCGAGCAGCACGAGGTGGCTGTGGCCAGATACTGCGACCTC
CCTAGCAAACTGGGGCACAAACTTAATTGAGAATTCTACCACCCAGCTTTCTTGTACAAAGTGGTACGTC
TCAAGACCAGAGGTCTCTGCTTGGGTTCAAGCAATGCAACAGCAATGCACGCAATGCAACAGCAATGCAC
GCAATGCAACAGCAATGCACGCAATGCAACAGCAATGCACCAACCAGAAGAGACCTGTGCTTCACTCCTC
AGGTGCAGGCTGCCTATCAGAAGGTGGTGGCTGGTGTGGCCAATGCCCTGGCTCACAAATACCACTGAGA
TCTTTTTCCCTCTGCCAAAAATTATGGGGACATCATGAAGCCCCTTGAGCATCTGACTTCTGGCTAATAA
AGGAAATTTATTTTCATTGCAATAGTGTGTTGGAATTTTTTGTGTCTCTCACTCGGAAGGACATATGGGA
GGGCAAATCATTTAAAACATCAGAATGAGTATTTGGTTTAGAGTTTGGCAACATATGCCCATATGCTGGC
TGCCATGAACAAAGGTTGGCTATAAAGAGGTCATCAGTATATGAAACAGCCCCCTGCTGTCCATTCCTTA
TTCCATAGAAAAGCCTTGACTTGAGGTTAGATTTTTTTT
